Addgene plasmid #68656: pMpGWB328
Purpose: (Empty Backbone) Gateway binary vector designed for transgenic research with Marchantia polymorpha as well as other plants
Depositing lab: Takayuki Kohchi. Depositing organization: Kyoto University, Graduate School of Biostudies. Publication: Development of Gateway Binary Vector Series with Four Different Selection Markers for the Liverwort Marchantia polymorpha. Ishizaki K, Nishihama R, Ueda M, Inoue K, Ishida S, Nishimura Y, Shikanai T, Kohchi T. PLoS One. 2015 Sep 25;10(9):e0138876. doi: 10.1371/journal.pone.0138876. eCollection 2015. PONE-D-15-25288 PubMed 26406247.
Backbone
  Vector backbone: pMpGWB300
  Backbone manufacturer: Kohchi Lab., Kyoto University
  Backbone size (bp): 10455
  Modifications to backbone: CaMV 35S promoter and coding sequence for TagRFP are cloned upstream and downstream of the Gateway cassette, respectively.
  Vector type: Plant Expression
  Promoter: Cauliflower mosaic virus 35S promoter
  Selectable markers: Chlorsulfuron
  Tag / fusion protein: TagRFP (C terminal on insert)
Growth in bacteria
  Bacterial resistance: Chloramphenicol and Spectinomycin, 25 & 50 μg/mL
  Growth temperature: 37°C
  Growth strain: DB3.1
  Copy number: High Copy
Gene/Insert
  Cloning method: Gateway Cloning
Resource information
  A portion of this plasmid was derived from a plasmid made by: The Gateway cassette was provided by Tsuyoshi Nakagawa at Shimane University, Japan.
Terms and licenses: Academic/Nonprofit Terms; Industry Terms: Not Available to Industry
How to cite: pMpGWB328 was a gift from Takayuki Kohchi (Addgene plasmid # 68656 ; http://n2t.net/addgene:68656 ; RRID:Addgene_68656)
