[The description below was written by a language model from this plasmid's Addgene catalogue record and the feature table of its GenBank file.]
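Description:
pMpGWB328 is an empty Gateway destination binary vector built on the pMpGWB300 backbone for Agrobacterium-mediated transformation of the liverwort Marchantia polymorpha, and it is also usable in other plants. The backbone outside the T-DNA carries a high-copy ColE1/pUC-type origin with the pBR322 bom region for replication in E. coli. It also carries the pVS1 oriV, RepA and StaA functions, which provide replication and stable maintenance in Agrobacterium. Bacterial selection relies on the aadA gene (spectinomycin/streptomycin resistance). Until recombination removes it, the Gateway cassette also confers chloramphenicol resistance. Because that cassette encodes the gyrase poison CcdB as well, the unrecombined vector must be kept in a ccdB-tolerant strain such as DB3.1.

Between the nopaline-type right and left T-DNA borders, a CaMV 35S promoter sits directly upstream of an attR1–CmR–ccdB–attR2 cassette, with a NOS terminator downstream. According to the catalogue entry, a TagRFP coding sequence lies immediately after the cassette. It is not annotated in the feature table, although an unannotated gap between attR2 and the NOS terminator is consistent with its position. An LR reaction with an entry clone replaces the cassette with the gene of interest, which is then expressed constitutively as a C-terminal TagRFP fusion. This suits work such as localising proteins in transgenic plants. Plant selection is by chlorsulfuron. The resistance gene itself is not annotated, but an enhanced 35S promoter and a CaMV poly(A) signal flank an unlabelled region near the left border that presumably holds this marker. Remnants of a lacZ-type cloning region, including M13 primer sites, surround the expression unit.
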