LOCUS       Exported 13737 bp ds-DNA circular SYN 12-MAY-2021
DEFINITION  Gateway binary vector designed for transgenic research with
            Marchantia polymorpha as well as other plants.
ACCESSION   .
VERSION     .
KEYWORDS    pMpGWB328
SOURCE      synthetic DNA construct
  ORGANISM  synthetic DNA construct
REFERENCE   1 (bases 1 to 13737)
  AUTHORS   Ishizaki K, Nishihama R, Ueda M, Inoue K, Ishida S, Nishimura Y,
            Shikanai T, Kohchi T
  TITLE     Development of Gateway Binary Vector Series with Four Different
            Selection Markers for the Liverwort Marchantia polymorpha.
  JOURNAL   PLoS One. 2015 Sep 25;10(9):e0138876. doi:
            10.1371/journal.pone.0138876. eCollection 2015.
  PUBMED    26406247
REFERENCE   2 (bases 1 to 13737)
  AUTHORS   .
  TITLE     Direct Submission
  JOURNAL   Exported May 12, 2021 from SnapGene Server 1.1.58
            http://www.snapgene.com
FEATURES             Location/Qualifiers
     source          1..13737
                     /organism="synthetic DNA construct"
                     /mol_type="other DNA"
     misc_feature    54..78
                     /label=RB T-DNA repeat
                     /note="right border repeat from nopaline C58 T-DNA"
     primer_bind     266..288
                     /label=M13/pUC Forward
                     /note="In lacZ gene"
     primer_bind     280..297
                     /label=M13 Forward
                     /note="In lacZ gene. Also called M13-F20 or M13 (-21)
                     Forward"
     primer_bind     281..297
                     /label=M13 fwd
                     /note="common sequencing primer, one of multiple similar
                     variants"
     promoter        812..1157
                     /label=CaMV 35S promoter
                     /note="strong constitutive promoter from cauliflower mosaic
                     virus"
     protein_bind    1179..1303
                     /gene="mutant version of attR"
                     /label=attR1
                     /bound_moiety="LR Clonase(TM)"
                     /note="recombination site for the Gateway(R) LR reaction"
     promoter        1340..1370
                     /label=lac UV5 promoter
                     /note="E. coli lac promoter with an ""up"" mutation"
     CDS             1424..2083
                     /codon_start=1
                     /gene="cat"
                     /product="chloramphenicol acetyltransferase"
                     /label=CmR
                     /note="confers resistance to chloramphenicol"
                     /translation="MEKKITGYTTVDISQWHRKEHFEAFQSVAQCTYNQTVQLDITAFL
                     KTVKKNKHKFYPAFIHILARLMNAHPEFRMAMKDGELVIWDSVHPCYTVFHEQTETFSS
                     LWSEYHDDFRQFLHIYSQDVACYGENLAYFPKGFIENMFFVSANPWVSFTSFDLNVANM
                     DNFFAPVFTMGKYYTQGDKVLMPLAIQVHHAVCDGFHVGRMLNELQQYCDEWQGGA"
     primer_bind     complement(1490..1509)
                     /label=CAT-R
                     /note="Chloramphenicol resistance gene, reverse primer"
     CDS             2425..2730
                     /codon_start=1
                     /gene="ccdB"
                     /product="CcdB, a bacterial toxin that poisons DNA gyrase"
                     /label=ccdB
                     /note="Plasmids containing the ccdB gene cannot be
                     propagated in standard E. coli strains."
                     /translation="MQFKVYTYKRESRYRLFVDVQSDIIDTPGRRMVIPLASARLLSDK
                     VPRELYPVVHIGDESWRMMTTDMASVPVSVIGEEVADLSHRENDIKNAINLMFWGI"
     primer_bind     2609..2628
                     /label=ccdB-fwd
                     /note="ccdB gene, forward primer"
     protein_bind    complement(2771..2895)
                     /gene="mutant version of attR"
                     /label=attR2
                     /bound_moiety="LR Clonase(TM)"
                     /note="recombination site for the Gateway(R) LR reaction"
     terminator      3644..3896
                     /label=NOS terminator
                     /note="nopaline synthase terminator and poly(A) signal"
     primer_bind     complement(3930..3946)
                     /label=M13 rev
                     /note="common sequencing primer, one of multiple similar
                     variants"
     primer_bind     complement(3930..3946)
                     /label=M13 Reverse
                     /note="In lacZ gene. Also called M13-rev"
     primer_bind     complement(3943..3965)
                     /label=M13/pUC Reverse
                     /note="In lacZ gene"
     protein_bind    3954..3970
                     /label=lac operator
                     /bound_moiety="lac repressor encoded by lacI"
                     /note="The lac repressor binds to the lac operator to
                     inhibit transcription in E. coli. This inhibition can be
                     relieved by adding lactose or
                     isopropyl-beta-D-thiogalactopyranoside (IPTG)."
     promoter        complement(3978..4008)
                     /label=lac promoter
                     /note="promoter for the E. coli lac operon"
     protein_bind    4023..4044
                     /label=CAP binding site
                     /bound_moiety="E. coli catabolite activator protein"
                     /note="CAP binding activates transcription in the presence
                     of cAMP."
     polyA_signal    4129..4304
                     /label=CaMV poly(A) signal
                     /note="cauliflower mosaic virus polyadenylation signal"
     promoter        complement(6388..7064)
                     /label=CaMV 35S promoter (enhanced)
                     /note="cauliflower mosaic virus 35S promoter with a
                     duplicated enhancer region"
     misc_feature    7259..7283
                     /label=LB T-DNA repeat
                     /note="left border repeat from nopaline C58 T-DNA"
     CDS             7804..8595
                     /codon_start=1
                     /gene="aadA"
                     /product="aminoglycoside adenylyltransferase (Murphy,
                     1985)"
                     /label=SmR
                     /note="confers resistance to spectinomycin and
                     streptomycin"
                     /translation="MGEAVIAEVSTQLSEVVGVIERHLEPTLLAVHLYGSAVDGGLKPH
                     SDIDLLVTVTVRLDETTRRALINDLLETSASPGESEILRAVEVTIVVHDDIIPWRYPAK
                     RELQFGEWQRNDILAGIFEPATIDIDLAILLTKAREHSVALVGPAAEELFDPVPEQDLF
                     EALNETLTLWNSPPDWAGDERNVVLTLSRIWYSAVTGKIAPKDVAADWAMERLPAQYQP
                     VILEARQAYLGQEEDRLASRADQLEEFVHYVKGEITKVVGK"
     rep_origin      8841..9429
                     /direction=RIGHT
                     /label=ori
                     /note="high-copy-number ColE1/pMB1/pBR322/pUC origin of
                     replication"
     primer_bind     9330..9349
                     /label=pBR322ori-F
                     /note="pBR322 origin, forward primer"
     primer_bind     9583..9600
                     /label=L4440
                     /note="L4440 vector, forward primer"
     misc_feature    9615..9755
                     /label=bom
                     /note="basis of mobility region from pBR322"
     primer_bind     complement(9681..9700)
                     /label=pRS-marker
                     /note="pRS vectors, use to sequence yeast selectable
                     marker"
     primer_bind     9841..9863
                     /label=pGEX 3'
                     /note="pGEX vectors, reverse primer"
     rep_origin      10099..10293
                     /label=pVS1 oriV
                     /note="origin of replication for the Pseudomonas plasmid
                     pVS1 (Heeb et al., 2000)"
     CDS             complement(10359..11432)
                     /codon_start=1
                     /product="replication protein from the Pseudomonas plasmid
                     pVS1 (Heeb et al., 2000)"
                     /label=pVS1 RepA
                     /translation="MSGRKPSGPVQIGAALGDDLVEKLKAAQAAQRQRIEAEARPGESW
                     QAAADRIRKESRQPPAAGAPSIRKPPKGDEQPDFFVPMLYDVGTRDSRSIMDVAVFRLS
                     KRDRRAGEVIRYELPDGHVEVSAGPAGMASVWDYDLVLMAVSHLTESMNRYREGKGDKP
                     GRVFRPHVADVLKFCRRADGGKQKDDLVETCIRLNTTHVAMQRTKKAKNGRLVTVSEGE
                     ALISRYKIVKSETGRPEYIEIELADWMYREITEGKNPDVLTVHPDYFLIDPGIGRFLYR
                     LARRAAGKAEARWLFKTIYERSGSAGEFKKFCFTVRKLIGSNDLPEYDLKEEAGQAGPI
                     LVMRYRNLIEGEASAGS"
     CDS             complement(11861..12490)
                     /codon_start=1
                     /product="stability protein from the Pseudomonas plasmid
                     pVS1 (Heeb et al., 2000)"
                     /label=pVS1 StaA
                     /translation="MKVIAVLNQKGGSGKTTIATHLARALQLAGADVLLVDSDPQGSAR
                     DWAAVREDQPLTVVGIDRPTIDRDVKAIGRRDFVVIDGAPQAADLAVSAIKAADFVLIP
                     VQPSPYDIWATADLVELVKQRIEVTDGRLQAAFVVSRAIKGTRIGGEVAEALAGYELPI
                     LESRITQRVSYPGTAAAGTTVLESEPEGDAAREVQALAAEIKSKLI"
ORIGIN
        1 tttcacgccc ttttaaatat ccgattattc taataaacgc tcttttctct taggtttacc
       61 cgccaatata tcctgtcaaa cactgatagt ttaaactgaa ggcgggaaac gacaatctga
      121 tccaagctca agctgctcta gcattcgcca ttcaggctgc gcaactgttg ggaagggcga
      181 tcggtgcggg cctcttcgct attacgccag ctggcgaaag ggggatgtgc tgcaaggcga
      241 ttaagttggg taacgccagg gttttcccag tcacgacgtt gtaaaacgac ggccagtgcc
      301 aagcttgcat gcctgcaggt ccccagatta gccttttcaa tttcagaaag aatgctaacc
      361 cacagatggt tagagaggct tacgcagcag gtctcatcaa gacgatctac ccgagcaata
      421 atctccagga aatcaaatac cttcccaaga aggttaaaga tgcagtcaaa agattcagga
      481 ctaactgcat caagaacaca gagaaagata tatttctcaa gatcagaagt actattccag
      541 tatggacgat tcaaggcttg cttcacaaac caaggcaagt aatagagatt ggagtctcta
      601 aaaaggtagt tcccactgaa tcaaaggcca tggagtcaaa gattcaaata gaggacctaa
      661 cagaactcgc cgtaaagact ggcgaacagt tcatacagag tctcttacga ctcaatgaca
      721 agaagaaaat cttcgtcaac atggtggagc acgacacact tgtctactcc aaaaatatca
      781 aagatacagt ctcagaagac caaagggcaa ttgagacttt tcaacaaagg gtaatatccg
      841 gaaacctcct cggattccat tgcccagcta tctgtcactt tattgtgaag atagtggaaa
      901 aggaaggtgg ctcctacaaa tgccatcatt gcgataaagg aaaggccatc gttgaagatg
      961 cctctgccga cagtggtccc aaagatggac ccccacccac gaggagcatc gtggaaaaag
     1021 aagacgttcc aaccacgtct tcaaagcaag tggattgatg tgatatctcc actgacgtaa
     1081 gggatgacgc acaatcccac tatccttcgc aagacccttc ctctatataa ggaagttcat
     1141 ttcatttgga gagaacacgg gggactctag agttatcaac aagtttgtac aaaaaagctg
     1201 aacgagaaac gtaaaatgat ataaatatca atatattaaa ttagattttg cataaaaaac
     1261 agactacata atactgtaaa acacaacata tccagtcact atggcggccc ctcgaggggc
     1321 cgcattaggc accccaggct ttacacttta tgcttccggc tcgtataatg tgtggatttt
     1381 gagttaggat ccgtcgagat tttcaggagc taaggaagct aaaatggaga aaaaaatcac
     1441 tggatatacc accgttgata tatcccaatg gcatcgtaaa gaacattttg aggcatttca
     1501 gtcagttgct caatgtacct ataaccagac cgttcagctg gatattacgg cctttttaaa
     1561 gaccgtaaag aaaaataagc acaagtttta tccggccttt attcacattc ttgcccgcct
     1621 gatgaatgct catccggaat tccgtatggc aatgaaagac ggtgagctgg tgatatggga
     1681 tagtgttcac ccttgttaca ccgttttcca tgagcaaact gaaacgtttt catcgctctg
     1741 gagtgaatac cacgacgatt tccggcagtt tctacacata tattcgcaag atgtggcgtg
     1801 ttacggtgaa aacctggcct atttccctaa agggtttatt gagaatatgt ttttcgtctc
     1861 agccaatccc tgggtgagtt tcaccagttt tgatttaaac gtggccaata tggacaactt
     1921 cttcgccccc gttttcacca tgggcaaata ttatacgcaa ggcgacaagg tgctgatgcc
     1981 gctggcgatt caggttcatc atgccgtttg tgatggcttc catgtcggca gaatgcttaa
     2041 tgaattacaa cagtactgcg atgagtggca gggcggggcg taaagatctg gatccggctt
     2101 actaaaagcc agataacagt atgcgtattt gcgcgctgat ttttgcggta taagaatata
     2161 tactgatatg tatacccgaa gtatgtcaaa aagaggtatg ctatgaagca gcgtattaca
     2221 gtgacagttg acagcgacag ctatcagttg ctcaaggcat atatgatgtc aatatctccg
     2281 gtctggtaag cacaaccatg cagaatgaag cccgtcgtct gcgtgccgaa cgctggaaag
     2341 cggaaaatca ggaagggatg gctgaggtcg cccggtttat tgaaatgaac ggctcttttg
     2401 ctgacgagaa caggggctgg tgaaatgcag tttaaggttt acacctataa aagagagagc
     2461 cgttatcgtc tgtttgtgga tgtacagagt gatattattg acacgcccgg gcgacggatg
     2521 gtgatccccc tggccagtgc acgtctgctg tcagataaag tcccccgtga actttacccg
     2581 gtggtgcata tcggggatga aagctggcgc atgatgacca ccgatatggc cagtgtgccg
     2641 gtctccgtta tcggggaaga agtggctgat ctcagccacc gcgaaaatga catcaaaaac
     2701 gccattaacc tgatgttctg gggaatataa atgtcaggct cccttataca cagccagtct
     2761 gcaggtcgac catagtgact ggatatgttg tgttttacag tattatgtag tctgtttttt
     2821 atgcaaaatc taatttaata tattgatatt tatatcattt tacgtttctc gttcagcttt
     2881 cttgtacaaa gtggttgata acagcgctgg aggctccggt gggagcatga gcgagctgat
     2941 taaggagaac atgcacatga agctgtacat ggagggcacc gtgaacaacc accacttcaa
     3001 gtgcacatcc gagggcgaag gcaagcccta cgagggcacc cagaccatga gaatcaaggt
     3061 ggtcgagggc ggccctctcc ccttcgcctt cgacatcctg gctaccagct tcatgtacgg
     3121 cagcagaacc ttcatcaacc acacccaggg catccccgac ttctttaagc agtccttccc
     3181 tgagggcttc acatgggaga gagtcaccac atacgaagac gggggcgtgc tgaccgctac
     3241 ccaggacacc agcctccagg acggctgcct catctacaac gtcaagatca gaggggtgaa
     3301 cttcccatcc aacggccctg tgatgcagaa gaaaacactc ggctgggagg ccaacaccga
     3361 gatgctgtac cccgctgacg gcggcctgga aggcagaagc gacatggccc tgaagctcgt
     3421 gggcgggggc cacctgatct gcaacttcaa gaccacatac agatccaaga aacccgctaa
     3481 gaacctcaag atgcccggcg tctactatgt ggaccacaga ctggaaagaa tcaaggaggc
     3541 cgacaaagag acctacgtcg agcagcacga ggtggctgtg gccagatact gcgacctccc
     3601 tagcaaactg gggcacaagt gagcttagag ctcgaatttc cccgatcgtt caaacatttg
     3661 gcaataaagt ttcttaagat tgaatcctgt tgccggtctt gcgatgatta tcatataatt
     3721 tctgttgaat tacgttaagc atgtaataat taacatgtaa tgcatgacgt tatttatgag
     3781 atgggttttt atgattagag tcccgcaatt atacatttaa tacgcgatag aaaacaaaat
     3841 atagcgcgca aactaggata aattatcgcg cgcggtgtca tctatgttac tagatcggga
     3901 attggttccg gaaccaattc gtaatcatgg tcatagctgt ttcctgtgtg aaattgttat
     3961 ccgctcacaa ttccacacaa catacgagcc ggaagcataa agtgtaaagc ctggggtgcc
     4021 taatgagtga gctaactcac attaggctga attaggcgcg cctatttctg aattcaacac
     4081 attgcggacg tttttaatgt actgaattaa cgccgaatta attcggggga tctggatttt
     4141 agtactggat tttggtttta ggaattagaa attttattga tagaagtatt ttacaaatac
     4201 aaatacatac taagggtttc ttatatgctc aacacatgag cgaaacccta taggaaccct
     4261 aaattccctt atctgggaac tactcacaca ttattatgga gaaactcgaa gttagtatat
     4321 agtccttcca tcaccctctg tgataatctc cttaaaactt gctcccccag gaatcatagg
     4381 cagaacgtgc tcctggtggg gaactatcac atccagtaaa taaggaccgg gagaatctag
     4441 catagtttga attgctgctc ttagttcatc cttcttcacc acacgcgcat ttggcacctt
     4501 gaaaccgtct gcaactgtac agaagtcggg gtagatctgc tcctcgtgat ctggatcacc
     4561 taagtaagta tgtgctctgt tggccttgta gaatctatcc tccaattgta cgaccattcc
     4621 tagatgttgg ttgtttaaga tcatgatctt cacgggtaac ttctccacaa aaattgtagc
     4681 caactcctgt acgttcatca caaagctacc atcgccatcg atgtcgatca caggaatatc
     4741 tggttgagtt gcggcagccc ccaaagcaga aggaagtccg aatcccatgg ctccaagacc
     4801 tccagatgtc aaccaacgcc gcggttcgtt gtacttgaac cactgggctg cccacatttg
     4861 atgttggcca acaccagtag atatgatggc atttccacca gtgagttcgt acagcgtctg
     4921 tatggcagat tgaggagcaa tggcatcctc gaatacggga aacttcattg gccatttctg
     4981 cttttgttct tctagttctg ccacccagtt ggagaagtcg aaagtcctct tttgactctt
     5041 caagagggca ttgatttcac ttagcgcagg tttcacatca gcacacatgg acacatgggg
     5101 ctgtttgttc tttccaattt cagcagggtc aatatcgata tgaacgatgc tggacctgct
     5161 agcaaaagtc tccagtttac cagtcactcg atcgtcgaaa cgcactccaa atgccaacaa
     5221 cagatctgct tggtccacgg cgtagttggc gtaaacagtt ccatgcattc caagcatttt
     5281 caaacttaat ggatcagact cgggatacgc tcccaaaccc attaaagtcg atgtgatagg
     5341 aattccggta agctcgacaa attccctcaa ctcttcgctg gcgtgattgc aacctcctcc
     5401 agaatacact acaggcttct tagaactaga aatgagtctt ataatctgct cgattaacgt
     5461 tggttccggt ggccgaggca gtcgttgtaa gtagcccttc agttgcattg gctgagacca
     5521 atctggaata gccatttgct gttgcacgtc cttgggaata tctaccaaga ctgggcccgg
     5581 cctacctgaa gctgccaaaa agaaagcctc cctgattacg cgagggatgt catcaatgtt
     5641 cataacaagg taattgtgct tggtgatcga tctcgtaacc tccacaattg gagtttcttg
     5701 aaaagcatcg gtaccaatca tcctactgga tacttgacct gtaatggcca ctagtggcac
     5761 actgtccaag agggcatcag cgagcccggt aacaagattg gtcgctccag gaccggatgt
     5821 ggctatacaa acccctactc gtccagacga tttagcataa ccttcagcag cgaaaatctc
     5881 cccctgctcg tggcgacaga gaatgttgcg gatgctgctg gaacgtgtaa gagcctggtg
     5941 aatctccata gacgctccgc cgggataagc gaacaccgtt ctaatccctt ctcgctcaag
     6001 agcctccacc aaaatgtcgg ctcctttgcg gggctcgtca tccttgtagc gagactgaaa
     6061 gtcggacggg gttggtgcaa cgagtgactt cccgctgcta agccgtggtc cactcacatc
     6121 gactgcagac tggatcttct cgctaacagc ttgggctttc acttccagtg aacgctcagt
     6181 cttccgagag gtgttgtatg catgtcccct cagagcggct cccgagaaga aaccactcct
     6241 cacctttagc tctttagctc ccttgcaaca agaccttgcc gatggctgca ccttctccag
     6301 gctcgctatg ctcaaaggca cagctgcgca tccactaatt gacgccatgc tcgagagaga
     6361 tagatttgta gagagagact ggtgatttca gcgtgtcctc tccaaatgaa atgaacttcc
     6421 ttatatagag gaagggtctt gcgaaggata gtgggattgt gcgtcatccc ttacgtcagt
     6481 ggagatatca catcaatcca cttgctttga agacgtggtt ggaacgtctt ctttttccac
     6541 gatgctcctc gtgggtgggg gtccatcttt gggaccactg tcggcagagg catcttgaac
     6601 gatagccttt cctttatcgc aattatggca tttgtaggtg ccaccttcct tttctactgt
     6661 ccttttgatg aagtgacaga tagctgggca atggaatccg aggaggtttc ccgatattac
     6721 cctttgttga aaagtctcaa tagccctttg gtcttctgag actgtatctt tgatattctt
     6781 ggagtagacg agagtgtcgt gctccaccat gttcacatca atccacttgc tttgaagacg
     6841 tggttggaac gtcttctttt tccacgatgc tcctcgtggg tgggggtcca tctttgggac
     6901 cactgtcggc agaggcatct tgaacgatag cctttccttt atcgcaatga tggcatttgt
     6961 aggtgccacc ttccttttct actgtccttt tgatgaagtg acagatagct gggcaatgga
     7021 atccgaggag gtttcccgat attacccttt gttgaaaagt ctcaatagcc ctttggtctt
     7081 ctgagactgt atctttgata ttcttggagt agacgagagt gtcgtgctcc accatgttgg
     7141 caagctgctc tagccaatac gcaaaccgaa ttcagaaata aattcagcct aattcggcgt
     7201 taattcagta cattaaaaac gtccgcaatg tgttattaag ttgtctaagc gtcaatttgt
     7261 ttacaccaca atatatcctg ccaccagcca gccaacagct ccccgaccgg cagctcggca
     7321 caaaatcacc actcgataca ggcagcccat cagtccggga cggcgtcagc gggagagccg
     7381 ttgtaaggcg gcagactttg ctcatgttac cgatgctatt cggaagaacg gcaactaagc
     7441 tgccgggttt gaaacacgga tgatctcgcg gagggtagca tgttgattgt aacgatgaca
     7501 gagcgttgct gcctgtgatc aattcgggca cgaacccagt ggacataagc ctgttcggtt
     7561 cgtaagctgt aatgcaagta gcgtatgcgc tcacgcaact ggtccagaac cttgaccgaa
     7621 cgcagcggtg gtaacggcgc agtggcggtt ttcatggctt gttatgactg tttttttggg
     7681 gtacagtcta tgcctcgggc atccaagcag caagcgcgtt acgccgtggg tcgatgtttg
     7741 atgttatgga gcagcaacga tgttacgcag cagggcagtc gccctaaaac aaagttaaac
     7801 atcatggggg aagcggtgat cgccgaagta tcgactcaac tatcagaggt agttggcgtc
     7861 atcgagcgcc atctcgaacc gacgttgctg gccgtacatt tgtacggctc cgcagtggat
     7921 ggcggcctga agccacacag tgatattgat ttgctggtta cggtgaccgt aaggcttgat
     7981 gaaacaacgc ggcgagcttt gatcaacgac cttttggaaa cttcggcttc ccctggagag
     8041 agcgagattc tccgcgctgt agaagtcacc attgttgtgc acgacgacat cattccgtgg
     8101 cgttatccag ctaagcgcga actgcaattt ggagaatggc agcgcaatga cattcttgca
     8161 ggtatcttcg agccagccac gatcgacatt gatctggcta tcttgctgac aaaagcaaga
     8221 gaacatagcg ttgccttggt aggtccagcg gcggaggaac tctttgatcc ggttcctgaa
     8281 caggatctat ttgaggcgct aaatgaaacc ttaacgctat ggaactcgcc gcccgactgg
     8341 gctggcgatg agcgaaatgt agtgcttacg ttgtcccgca tttggtacag cgcagtaacc
     8401 ggcaaaatcg cgccgaagga tgtcgctgcc gactgggcaa tggagcgcct gccggcccag
     8461 tatcagcccg tcatacttga agctagacag gcttatcttg gacaagaaga agatcgcttg
     8521 gcctcgcgcg cagatcagtt ggaagaattt gtccactacg tgaaaggcga gatcaccaag
     8581 gtagtcggca aataatgtct agctagaaat tcgttcaagc cgacgccgct tcgcggcgcg
     8641 gcttaactca agcgttagat gcactaagca cataattgct cacagccaaa ctatcaggtc
     8701 aagtctgctt ttattatttt taagcgtgca taataagccc tacacaaatt gggagatata
     8761 tcatgcatga ccaaaatccc ttaacgtgag ttttcgttcc actgagcgtc agaccccgta
     8821 gaaaagatca aaggatcttc ttgagatcct ttttttctgc gcgtaatctg ctgcttgcaa
     8881 acaaaaaaac caccgctacc agcggtggtt tgtttgccgg atcaagagct accaactctt
     8941 tttccgaagg taactggctt cagcagagcg cagataccaa atactgtcct tctagtgtag
     9001 ccgtagttag gccaccactt caagaactct gtagcaccgc ctacatacct cgctctgcta
     9061 atcctgttac cagtggctgc tgccagtggc gataagtcgt gtcttaccgg gttggactca
     9121 agacgatagt taccggataa ggcgcagcgg tcgggctgaa cggggggttc gtgcacacag
     9181 cccagcttgg agcgaacgac ctacaccgaa ctgagatacc tacagcgtga gctatgagaa
     9241 agcgccacgc ttcccgaagg gagaaaggcg gacaggtatc cggtaagcgg cagggtcgga
     9301 acaggagagc gcacgaggga gcttccaggg ggaaacgcct ggtatcttta tagtcctgtc
     9361 gggtttcgcc acctctgact tgagcgtcga tttttgtgat gctcgtcagg ggggcggagc
     9421 ctatggaaaa acgccagcaa cgcggccttt ttacggttcc tggccttttg ctggcctttt
     9481 gctcacatgt tctttcctgc gttatcccct gattctgtgg ataaccgtat taccgccttt
     9541 gagtgagctg ataccgctcg ccgcagccga acgaccgagc gcagcgagtc agtgagcgag
     9601 gaagcggaag agcgcctgat gcggtatttt ctccttacgc atctgtgcgg tatttcacac
     9661 cgcatatggt gcactctcag tacaatctgc tctgatgccg catagttaag ccagtataca
     9721 ctccgctatc gctacgtgac tgggtcatgg ctgcgccccg acacccgcca acacccgctg
     9781 acgcgccctg acgggcttgt ctgctcccgg catccgctta cagacaagct gtgaccgtct
     9841 ccgggagctg catgtgtcag aggttttcac cgtcatcacc gaaacgcgcg aggcagggtg
     9901 ccttgatgtg ggcgccggcg gtcgagtggc gacggcgcgg cttgtccgcg ccctggtaga
     9961 ttgcctggcc gtaggccagc catttttgag cggccagcgg ccgcgatagg ccgacgcgaa
    10021 gcggcggggc gtagggagcg cagcgaccga agggtaggcg ctttttgcag ctcttcggct
    10081 gtgcgctggc cagacagtta tgcacaggcc aggcgggttt taagagtttt aataagtttt
    10141 aaagagtttt aggcggaaaa atcgcctttt ttctctttta tatcagtcac ttacatgtgt
    10201 gaccggttcc caatgtacgg ctttgggttc ccaatgtacg ggttccggtt cccaatgtac
    10261 ggctttgggt tcccaatgta cgtgctatcc acaggaaaga gaccttttcg acctttttcc
    10321 cctgctaggg caatttgccc tagcatctgc tccgtacatt aggaaccggc ggatgcttcg
    10381 ccctcgatca ggttgcggta gcgcatgact aggatcgggc cagcctgccc cgcctcctcc
    10441 ttcaaatcgt actccggcag gtcatttgac ccgatcagct tgcgcacggt gaaacagaac
    10501 ttcttgaact ctccggcgct gccactgcgt tcgtagatcg tcttgaacaa ccatctggct
    10561 tctgccttgc ctgcggcgcg gcgtgccagg cggtagagaa aacggccgat gccgggatcg
    10621 atcaaaaagt aatcggggtg aaccgtcagc acgtccgggt tcttgccttc tgtgatctcg
    10681 cggtacatcc aatcagctag ctcgatctcg atgtactccg gccgcccggt ttcgctcttt
    10741 acgatcttgt agcggctaat caaggcttca ccctcggata ccgtcaccag gcggccgttc
    10801 ttggccttct tcgtacgctg catggcaacg tgcgtggtgt ttaaccgaat gcaggtttct
    10861 accaggtcgt ctttctgctt tccgccatcg gctcgccggc agaacttgag tacgtccgca
    10921 acgtgtggac ggaacacgcg gccgggcttg tctcccttcc cttcccggta tcggttcatg
    10981 gattcggtta gatgggaaac cgccatcagt accaggtcgt aatcccacac actggccatg
    11041 ccggccggcc ctgcggaaac ctctacgtgc ccgtctggaa gctcgtagcg gatcacctcg
    11101 ccagctcgtc ggtcacgctt cgacagacgg aaaacggcca cgtccatgat gctgcgacta
    11161 tcgcgggtgc ccacgtcata gagcatcgga acgaaaaaat ctggttgctc gtcgcccttg
    11221 ggcggcttcc taatcgacgg cgcaccggct gccggcggtt gccgggattc tttgcggatt
    11281 cgatcagcgg ccgcttgcca cgattcaccg gggcgtgctt ctgcctcgat gcgttgccgc
    11341 tgggcggcct gcgcggcctt caacttctcc accaggtcat cacccagcgc cgcgccgatt
    11401 tgtaccgggc cggatggttt gcgaccgctc acgccgattc ctcgggcttg ggggttccag
    11461 tgccattgca gggccggcag acaacccagc cgcttacgcc tggccaaccg cccgttcctc
    11521 cacacatggg gcattccacg gcgtcggtgc ctggttgttc ttgattttcc atgccgcctc
    11581 ctttagccgc taaaattcat ctactcattt attcatttgc tcatttactc tggtagctgc
    11641 gcgatgtatt cagatagcag ctcggtaatg gtcttgcctt ggcgtaccgc gtacatcttc
    11701 agcttggtgt gatcctccgc cggcaactga aagttgaccc gcttcatggc tggcgtgtct
    11761 gccaggctgg ccaacgttgc agccttgctg ctgcgtgcgc tcggacggcc ggcacttagc
    11821 gtgtttgtgc ttttgctcat tttctcttta cctcattaac tcaaatgagt tttgatttaa
    11881 tttcagcggc cagcgcctgg acctcgcggg cagcgtcgcc ctcgggttct gattcaagaa
    11941 cggttgtgcc ggcggcggca gtgcctgggt agctcacgcg ctgcgtgata cgggactcaa
    12001 gaatgggcag ctcgtacccg gccagcgcct cggcaacctc accgccgatg cgcgtgcctt
    12061 tgatcgcccg cgacacgaca aaggccgctt gtagccttcc atccgtgacc tcaatgcgct
    12121 gcttaaccag ctccaccagg tcggcggtgg cccatatgtc gtaagggctt ggctgcaccg
    12181 gaatcagcac gaagtcggct gccttgatcg cggacacagc caagtccgcc gcctggggcg
    12241 ctccgtcgat cactacgaag tcgcgccggc cgatggcctt cacgtcgcgg tcaatcgtcg
    12301 ggcggtcgat gccgacaacg gttagcggtt gatcttcccg cacggccgcc caatcgcggg
    12361 cactgccctg gggatcggaa tcgactaaca gaacatcggc cccggcgagt tgcagggcgc
    12421 gggctagatg ggttgcgatg gtcgtcttgc ctgacccgcc tttctggtta agtacagcga
    12481 taaccttcat gcgttcccct tgcgtatttg tttatttact catcgcatca tatacgcagc
    12541 gaccgcatga cgcaagctgt tttactcaaa tacacatcac ctttttagac ggcggcgctc
    12601 ggtttcttca gcggccaagc tggccggcca ggccgccagc ttggcatcag acaaaccggc
    12661 caggatttca tgcagccgca cggttgagac gtgcgcgggc ggctcgaaca cgtacccggc
    12721 cgcgatcatc tccgcctcga tctcttcggt aatgaaaaac ggttcgtcct ggccgtcctg
    12781 gtgcggtttc atgcttgttc ctcttggcgt tcattctcgg cggccgccag ggcgtcggcc
    12841 tcggtcaatg cgtcctcacg gaaggcaccg cgccgcctgg cctcggtggg cgtcacttcc
    12901 tcgctgcgct caagtgcgcg gtacagggtc gagcgatgca cgccaagcag tgcagccgcc
    12961 tctttcacgg tgcggccttc ctggtcgatc agctcgcggg cgtgcgcgat ctgtgccggg
    13021 gtgagggtag ggcgggggcc aaacttcacg cctcgggcct tggcggcctc gcgcccgctc
    13081 cgggtgcggt cgatgattag ggaacgctcg aactcggcaa tgccggcgaa cacggtcaac
    13141 accatgcggc cggccggcgt ggtggtgtcg gcccacggct ctgccaggct acgcaggccc
    13201 gcgccggcct cctggatgcg ctcggcaatg tccagtaggt cgcgggtgct gcgggccagg
    13261 cggtctagcc tggtcactgt cacaacgtcg ccagggcgta ggtggtcaag catcctggcc
    13321 agctccgggc ggtcgcgcct ggtgccggtg atcttctcgg aaaacagctt ggtgcagccg
    13381 gccgcgtgca gttcggcccg ttggttggtc aagtcctggt cgtcggtgct gacgcgggca
    13441 tagcccagca ggccagcggc ggcgctcttg ttcatggcgt aatgtctccg gttctagtcg
    13501 caagtattct actttatgcg actaaaacac gcgacaagaa aacgccagga aaagggcagg
    13561 gcggcagcct gtcgcgtaac ttaggacttg tgcgacatgt cgttttcaga agacggctgc
    13621 actgaacgtc agaagccgac tgcactatag cagcggaggg gttggatcaa agtactttga
    13681 tcccgagggg aaccctgtgg ttggcatgca catacaaatg gacgaacgga taaacct
//
