>Addgene plasmid #68656 | pMpGWB328 | addgene partial sequence | sequence record 128428 | ccdB-Fwd 5'-GCATGATGACCACCGATATG-3'
GGGAATATAAATGTCAGGCTCCCTTATACACAGCCAGTCTGCAGGTCGACCATAGTGACTGGATATGTTG
TGTTTTACAGTATTATGTAGTCTGTTTTTTATGCAAAATCTAATTTAATATATTGATATTTATATCATTT
TACGTTTCTCGTTCAGCTTTCTTGTACAAAGTGGTTGATAACAGCGCTGGAGGCTCCGGTGGGAGCATGA
GCGAGCTGATTAAGGAGAACATGCACATGAAGCTGTACATGGAGGGCACCGTGAACAACCACCACTTCAA
GTGCACATCCGAGGGCGAAGGCAAGCCCTACGAGGGCACCCAGACCATGAGAATCAAGG
