>Addgene plasmid #68656 | pMpGWB328 | addgene partial sequence | sequence record 135299 | GW-5 5'-AATCTCGCCGGATCCTAACT-3'
AAGTGTAAAGCCTGGGGTGCCTAATGCGGCCCCTCGAGGGGCCGCCATAGTGACTGGATATGTTGTGTTT
TACAGTATTATGTAGTCTGTTTTTTATGCAAAATCTAATTTAATATATTGATATTTATATCATTTTACGT
TTCTCGTTCAGCTTTTTTGTACAAACTTGTTGATAACTCTAGAGTCCCCCGTGTTCTCTCCAAATGAAAT
GAACTTCCTTATATAGAGGAAGGGTCTTGCGAAGGATAGTGGGATTGTGCGTCATCCCTTACGTCAGTGG
AGATATCACATCAATCCACTTGCTTTGAAGACGTGGTTGGAACGTCTTCTTTTTCCACGATGCTCCTCG
